>Addgene plasmid #62896 | pBS-KS-attB2-SA(0)-T2A-Gal4-Hsp70 | depositor full sequence | sequence record 103975 | pBS-KS-attB2-SA(0)-T2A-Gal4-Hsp70 sequence 6591 bps
GAAACCTGTCGTGCCAGCTGCATTAATGAATCGGCCAACGCGCGGGGAGAGGCGGTTTGCGTATTGGGCG
CTCTTCCGCTTCCTCGCTCACTGACTCGCTGCGCTCGGTCGTTCGGCTGCGGCGAGCGGTATCAGCTCAC
TCAAAGGCGGTAATACGGTTATCCACAGAATCAGGGGATAACGCAGGAAAGAACATGTGAGCAAAAGGCC
AGCAAAAGGCCAGGAACCGTAAAAAGGCCGCGTTGCTGGCGTTTTTCCATAGGCTCCGCCCCCCTGACGA
GCATCACAAAAATCGACGCTCAAGTCAGAGGTGGCGAAACCCGACAGGACTATAAAGATACCAGGCGTTT
CCCCCTGGAAGCTCCCTCGTGCGCTCTCCTGTTCCGACCCTGCCGCTTACCGGATACCTGTCCGCCTTTC
TCCCTTCGGGAAGCGTGGCGCTTTCTCATAGCTCACGCTGTAGGTATCTCAGTTCGGTGTAGGTCGTTCG
CTCCAAGCTGGGCTGTGTGCACGAACCCCCCGTTCAGCCCGACCGCTGCGCCTTATCCGGTAACTATCGT
CTTGAGTCCAACCCGGTAAGACACGACTTATCGCCACTGGCAGCAGCCACTGGTAACAGGATTAGCAGAG
CGAGGTATGTAGGCGGTGCTACAGAGTTCTTGAAGTGGTGGCCTAACTACGGCTACACTAGAAGGACAGT
ATTTGGTATCTGCGCTCTGCTGAAGCCAGTTACCTTCGGAAAAAGAGTTGGTAGCTCTTGATCCGGCAAA
CAAACCACCGCTGGTAGCGGTGGTTTTTTTGTTTGCAAGCAGCAGATTACGCGCAGAAAAAAAGGATCTC
AAGAAGATCCTTTGATCTTTTCTACGGGGTCTGACGCTCAGTGGAACGAAAACTCACGTTAAGGGATTTT
GGTCATGAGATTATCAAAAAGGATCTTCACCTAGATCCTTTTAAATTAAAAATGAAGTTTTAAATCAATC
TAAAGTATATATGAGTAAACTTGGTCTGACAGTTACCAATGCTTAATCAGTGAGGCACCTATCTCAGCGA
TCTGTCTATTTCGTTCATCCATAGTTGCCTGACTCCCCGTCGTGTAGATAACTACGATACGGGAGGGCTT
ACCATCTGGCCCCAGTGCTGCAATGATACCGCGAGACCCACGCTCACCGGCTCCAGATTTATCAGCAATA
AACCAGCCAGCCGGAAGGGCCGAGCGCAGAAGTGGTCCTGCAACTTTATCCGCCTCCATCCAGTCTATTA
ATTGTTGCCGGGAAGCTAGAGTAAGTAGTTCGCCAGTTAATAGTTTGCGCAACGTTGTTGCCATTGCTAC
AGGCATCGTGGTGTCACGCTCGTCGTTTGGTATGGCTTCATTCAGCTCCGGTTCCCAACGATCAAGGCGA
GTTACATGATCCCCCATGTTGTGCAAAAAAGCGGTTAGCTCCTTCGGTCCTCCGATCGTTGTCAGAAGTA
AGTTGGCCGCAGTGTTATCACTCATGGTTATGGCAGCACTGCATAATTCTCTTACTGTCATGCCATCCGT
AAGATGCTTTTCTGTGACTGGTGAGTACTCAACCAAGTCATTCTGAGAATAGTGTATGCGGCGACCGAGT
TGCTCTTGCCCGGCGTCAATACGGGATAATACCGCGCCACATAGCAGAACTTTAAAAGTGCTCATCATTG
GAAAACGTTCTTCGGGGCGAAAACTCTCAAGGATCTTACCGCTGTTGAGATCCAGTTCGATGTAACCCAC
TCGTGCACCCAACTGATCTTCAGCATCTTTTACTTTCACCAGCGTTTCTGGGTGAGCAAAAACAGGAAGG
CAAAATGCCGCAAAAAAGGGAATAAGGGCGACACGGAAATGTTGAATACTCATACTCTTCCTTTTTCAAT
ATTATTGAAGCATTTATCAGGGTTATTGTCTCATGAGCGGATACATATTTGAATGTATTTAGAAAAATAA
ACAAATAGGGGTTCCGCGCACATTTCCCCGAAAAGTGCCACCTAAATTGTAAGCGTTAATATTTTGTTAA
AATTCGCGTTAAATTTTTGTTAAATCAGCTCATTTTTTAACCAATAGGCCGAAATCGGCAAAATCCCTTA
TAAATCAAAAGAATAGACCGAGATAGGGT
[37 nt withheld, positions 2130-2166]
AAAGAACGTGGACTCCAACGTCAAAGG
[49 nt withheld, positions 2194-2242]
T
[91 nt withheld, positions 2244-2334]
G
[124 nt withheld, positions 2336-2459]
CCCATTCGCCATTCAGGCTGCGCAACTGTTGGGAAGGGCGATCGGTGCGGGCCTCTTCGCTATTACGCCA
GCTGGCGAAAGGGGGATGTGCTGCAAGGCGATTAAGTTGGGTAACGCCAGGGTTTTCCCAGTCACGACGT
TGTAAAACGACGGCCAGTGAGCGCGCGTAATACGACTCACTATAGGGCGAATTGGAGCTCGCTAGCGATG
TAGGTCACGGTCTCGAAGCCGCGGTGCGGGTGCCAGGGCGTGCCCTTGGGCTCCCCGGGCGCGTACTCCA
CCTCACCCATCTGGTCCATCATGATGGTCGACTCTAGAAGTCGATCCAACATGGCGACTTGTCCCATCCC
CGGCATGTTTAAATATACTAATTATTCTTGAACTAATTTTAATCAACCGATTTATCTCTCTTCCGCAGGT
GGGAGGTTCCGGTGGAAGCGGAGGTAGCGGCGGATCCGAGGGCCGCGGCAGCCTGCTGACCTGCGGCGAT
GTGGAGGAGAACCCCGGGCCCATGAAGCTGCTGAGCAGCATCGAGCAGGCCTGCGATATCTGCCGCCTGA
AGAAGCTGAAGTGCAGCAAGGAGAAGCCCAAGTGCGCCAAGTGCCTGAAGAACAACTGGGAGTGCCGCTA
CAGCCCCAAGACCAAGCGCAGCCCCCTGACCCGCGCCCACCTGACCGAGGTGGAGAGCCGCCTGGAGCGC
CTGGAGCAGCTGTTCCTGCTGATCTTCCCCCGCGAGGATCTGGATATGATCCTGAAGATGGATAGCCTGC
AGGATATCAAGGCCCTGCTGACCGGCCTGTTCGTGCAGGATAACGTGAACAAGGATGCCGTGACCGATCG
CCTGGCCAGCGTGGAGACCGATATGCCCCTGACCCTGCGCCAGCACCGCATCAGCGCCACCAGCAGCAGC
GAGGAGAGCAGCAACAAGGGCCAGCGCCAGCTGACCGTGAGCATCGATAGCGCCGCCCACCACGATAACA
GCACCATCCCCCTGGATTTCATGCCCCGCGATGCCCTGCACGGCTTCGATTGGAGCGAGGAGGATGATAT
GAGCGATGGCCTGCCCTTCCTGAAGACCGATCCCAACAACAACGGCTTCTTCGGCGATGGCAGCCTGCTG
TGCATCCTGCGCAGCATCGGCTTCAAGCCCGAGAACTACACCAACAGCAACGTGAACCGCCTGCCCACCA
TGATCACCGATCGCTACACCCTGGCCAGCCGCAGCACCACCAGCCGCCTGCTGCAGAGCTACCTGAACAA
CTTCCACCCCTACTGCCCCATCGTGCACAGCCCCACCCTGATGATGCTGTACAACAACCAGATCGAGATC
GCCAGCAAGGATCAGTGGCAGATCCTGTTCAACTGCATCCTGGCCATCGGCGCCTGGTGCATCGAGGGCG
AGAGCACCGATATCGATGTGTTCTACTACCAGAACGCCAAGAGCCACCTGACCAGCAAGGTGTTCGAGAG
CGGCAGCATCATCCTGGTGACCGCCCTGCACCTGCTGAGCCGCTACACCCAGTGGCGCCAGAAGACCAAC
ACCAGCTACAACTTCCACAGCTTCAGCATCCGCATGGCCATCAGCCTGGGCCTGAACCGCGATCTGCCCA
GCAGCTTCAGCGATAGCAGCATCCTGGAGCAGCGCCGCCGCATCTGGTGGAGCGTGTACAGCTGGGAGAT
CCAGCTGAGCCTGCTGTACGGCCGCAGCATCCAGCTGAGCCAGAACACCATCAGCTTCCCCAGCAGCGTG
GATGATGTGCAGCGCACCACCACCGGCCCCACCATCTACCACGGCATCATCGAGACCGCCCGCCTGCTGC
AGGTGTTCACCAAGATCTACGAGCTGGATAAGACCGTGACCGCCGAGAAGAGCCCCATCTGCGCCAAGAA
GTGCCTGATGATCTGCAACGAGATCGAGGAGGTGAGCCGCCAGGCCCCCAAGTTCCTGCAGATGGATATC
AGCACCACCGCCCTGACCAACCTGCTGAAGGAGCACCCCTGGCTGAGCTTCACCCGCTTCGAGCTGAAGT
GGAAGCAGCTGAGCCTGATCATCTACGTGCTGCGCGATTTCTTCACCAACTTCACCCAGAAGAAGAGCCA
GCTGGAGCAGGATCAGAACGATCACCAGAGCTACGAGGTGAAGCGCTGCAGCATCATGCTGAGCGATGCC
GCCCAGCGCACCGTGATGAGCGTGAGCAGCTACATGGATAACCACAACGTGACCCCCTACTTCGCCTGGA
ACTGCAGCTACTACCTGTTCAACGCCGTGCTGGTGCCCATCAAGACCCTGCTGAGCAACAGCAAGAGCAA
CGCCGAGAACAACGAGACCGCCCAGCTGCTGCAGCAGATCAACACCGTGCTGATGCTGCTGAAGAAGCTG
GCCACCTTCAAGATCCAGACCTGCGAGAAGTACATCCAGGTGCTGGAGGAGGTGTGCGCCCCCTTCCTGC
TGAGCCAGTGCGCCATCCCCCTGCCCCACATCAGCTACAACAACAGCAACGGCAGCGCCATCAAGAACAT
CGTGGGCAGCGCCACCATCGCCCAGTACCCCACCCTGCCCGAGGAGAACGTGAACAACATCAGCGTGAAG
TACGTGAGCCCCGGCAGCGTGGGACCCAGCCCCGTGCCCCTGAAGAGCGGCGCCAGCTTCAGCGATCTGG
TGAAGCTGCTGAGCAACCGCCCCCCCAGCCGCAACAGCCCCGTGACCATCCCCCGCAGCACCCCCAGCCA
CCGCAGCGTGACCCCCTTCCTGGGCCAGCAGCAGCAGCTGCAGAGCCTGGTGCCCCTGACCCCCAGCGCC
CTGTTCGGCGGCGCCAACTTCAACCAGAGCGGCAACATCGCCGATAGCAGCCTGAGCTTCACCTTCACCA
ACAGCAGCAACGGCCCCAACCTGATCACCACCCAGACCAACAGCCAGGCCCTGAGCCAGCCCATCGCCAG
CAGCAACGTGCACGATAACTTCATGAACAACGAGATCACCGCCAGCAAGATCGATGATGGCAACAACAGC
AAGCCCCTGAGCCCCGGCTGGACCGATCAGACCGCCTACAACGCCTTCGGCATCACCACCGGCATGTTCA
ACACCACCACCATGGATGATGTGTACAACTACCTGTTCGATGATGAGGATACCCCCCCCAACCCCAAGAA
GGAGTAAAATGAATCGTAGATACTGAAAAACCCCGCAAGTTCACTTCAACTGTGCATCGTGCACCATCTC
AATTTCTTTCATTTATACATCGTTTTGCCTTCTTTTATGTAACTATACTCCTCTAAGTTTCAATCTTGGC
CATGTAACCTCTGATCTATAGAATTTTTTAAATGACTAGAATTAATGCCCATCTTTTTTTTGGACCTAAA
TTCTTCATGAAAATATATTACGAGGGCTTATTCAGAAGCTTATCGATACCGTCGACTAAAGCCAAATAGA
AATTATTCAGTTCTGGCTTAAGTTTTTAAAAGTGATATTATTTATTTGGTTGTAACCAACCAAAAGAATG
TAAATAACTAATACATAATTATGTTAGTTTTAAGTTAGCAACAAATTGATTTTAGCTATATTAGCTACTT
GGTTAATAAATAGAATATATTTATTTAAAGATAATTCGTTTTTATTGTCAGGGAGTGAGTTTGCTTAAAA
ACTCGTTTGGATCCGGAGGTAGCGGTGGAAGCGGAGGTTCCGGCGAGGTAAGTTATTGAACAATGGCATC
AAATGCCTTCATCATCACTACCCTTTAGCCCTTAAGACCCCACAATGACCTTACCCACTCAGAGAAAAAA
GTAAATATGAAAGCCCATTTGAACTTCTAAGCTTGTCGACCATCATGATGGACCAGATGGGTGAGGTGGA
GTACGCGCCCGGGGAGCCCAAGGGCACGCCCTGGCACCCGCACCGCGGCTTCGAGACCGTGACCTACATC
ATGCATGGTACCCAGCTTTTGTTCCCTTTAGTGAGGGTTAATTGCGCGCTTGGCGTAATCATGGTCATAG
CTGTTTCCTGTGTGAAATTGTTATCCGCTCACAATTCCACACAACATACGAGCCGGAAGCATAAAGTGTA
AAGCCTGGGGTGCCTAATGAGTGAGCTAACTCACATTAATTGCGTTGCGCTCACTGCCCGCTTTCCAGTC
GG
Features (pLannotate 1.2.2; 15 found; start..end, strand, type, name):
    254..842     -  rep_origin     ori: high-copy-number ColE1/pMB1/pBR322/pUC origin of replication
   1013..1873    -  CDS            AmpR: β-lactamase; bla; confers resistance to ampicillin, carbenicillin, and related antibiotics
   1874..1978    -  promoter       AmpR promoter: bla
   2031..2459    -  rep_origin     f1 ori (sequence partly withheld): f1 bacteriophage origin of replication; arrow indicates direction of (+) strand synthesis
   2464..2619    -  CDS            lacZα (fragment): LacZα fragment of β-galactosidase; lacZ fragment
   2627..2645    +  promoter       T7 promoter: promoter for bacteriophage T7 RNA polymerase
   2681..2750    +  protein_bind   attB: attB site for the φC31 integrase (Groth et al., 2000) phage φC31 integrase
   2971..5613    +  CDS            GAL4: GAL4_YEAST - Experimental evidence at protein level: Swiss-Prot protein existence level 1. This protein is a positive regulator for the gene expression of the galactose-induced genes such as GAL1, GAL2, GAL7, GAL10, and MEL1 which code for the enzymes used to convert galactose to glucose. It recognizes a 17 base pair sequence in (5'-CGGRNNRCYNYNCNCCG-3') the upstream activating sequence (UAS-G) of these genes. From Saccharomyces cerevisiae (strain ATCC 204508 / S288c) (Baker's yeast).
   5855..5875    +  misc_feature   MCS (fragment): pBluescript multiple cloning site
   6295..6364    -  protein_bind   attB: attB site for the φC31 integrase (Groth et al., 2000) phage φC31 integrase
   6404..6422    -  promoter       T3 promoter: promoter for bacteriophage T3 RNA polymerase
   6467..6483    -  protein_bind   lac operator: The lac repressor binds to the lac operator to inhibit transcription in E. coli. This inhibition can be relieved by adding lactose or isopropyl-β-D-thiogalactopyranoside (IPTG). lac repressor encoded by lacI
   6491..6521    -  promoter       lac promoter: promoter for the E. coli lac operon
   6536..6557    -  protein_bind   CAP binding site: CAP binding activates transcription in the presence of cAMP. E. coli catabolite activator protein
   6570..71      -  CDS            lacI (fragment) (across the origin): lac repressor; lacI; The lac repressor binds to the lac operator to inhibit transcription in E. coli. This inhibition can be relieved by adding lactose or isopropyl-β-D-thiogalactopyranoside (IPTG).
