[The description below was written by a language model from this plasmid's Addgene catalogue record and pLannotate feature annotations shown in this document.]
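Description:
pBS-KS-attB2-SA(0)-T2A-Gal4-Hsp70 is a pBluescript KS-derived donor plasmid for recombinase-mediated cassette exchange in Drosophila, built on the pBS-KS-attB1-2-PT-SA-SD-0 backbone from the MiMIC toolkit. It is propagated in E. coli as a high-copy plasmid through its ColE1/pUC-type origin and is selected with ampicillin via the β-lactamase gene. The backbone also retains an f1 origin, T7 and T3 promoters, and remnants of the lac promoter/operator and lacZα region. These are ordinary pBluescript features and play no part in the fly application. The total size is 6,591 bp, of which about 3.2 kb is the T2A-Gal4-Hsp70 insert.

The payload sits between two φC31 attB sites in inverted orientation. In the presence of φC31 integrase, these can recombine with the attP sites flanking a MiMIC transposon insertion and swap the cassette into the genomic locus. According to the construct name, the cassette begins with a splice acceptor in reading phase 0, followed by a T2A peptide sequence, the full yeast GAL4 coding sequence, and an Hsp70 element that presumably provides transcription termination and polyadenylation. The automated annotation detects only the attB sites and GAL4, not the splice acceptor, T2A or Hsp70 segments. When placed in the correct orientation in a phase 0 coding intron, the splice acceptor captures the host gene's transcript, and T2A-mediated ribosomal skipping releases Gal4 as a separate protein from the truncated native product. Gal4 is therefore expressed in the pattern of the endogenous gene. This converts suitable MiMIC lines into gene-specific Gal4 drivers for use with UAS transgenes.
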