Addgene plasmid #62896: pBS-KS-attB2-SA(0)-T2A-Gal4-Hsp70
Purpose: Creating Gal4 drivers from MiMIC lines with inserts into coding introns in Phase 0.
Depositing lab: Benjamin White. Depositing organization: National Institute of Mental Health (NIMH). Publication: Plug-and-play genetic access to drosophila cell types using exchangeable exon cassettes. Diao F, Ironfield H, Luan H, Diao F, Shropshire WC, Ewer J, Marr E, Potter CJ, Landgraf M, White BH. Cell Rep. 2015 Mar 3;10(8):1410-21. doi: 10.1016/j.celrep.2015.01.059. Epub 2015 Feb 26. PubMed 25732830.
Backbone
  Vector backbone: pBS-KS-attB1-2-PT-SA-SD-0
  Backbone manufacturer: Hugo Bellen
  Backbone size w/o insert (bp): 3394
  Total vector size (bp): 6591
Growth in bacteria
  Bacterial resistance: Ampicillin, 100 μg/mL
  Growth temperature: 37°C
  Growth strain: DH5alpha
  Copy number: High Copy
Gene/Insert
  Gene/Insert name: T2A-Gal4-Hsp70
  Insert size (bp): 3191
Terms and licenses: Academic/Nonprofit Terms; Industry Terms: Not Available to Industry
Depositor comments: Reference: Venken KJT, et al, 2011, MiMIC: a highly versatile transposon insertion resource for engineering Drosophila melanogaster genes. Nature Method: 8:737-744.
How to cite: pBS-KS-attB2-SA(0)-T2A-Gal4-Hsp70 was a gift from Benjamin White (Addgene plasmid # 62896 ; http://n2t.net/addgene:62896 ; RRID:Addgene_62896)
