>Addgene plasmid #62896 | pBS-KS-attB2-SA(0)-T2A-Gal4-Hsp70 | addgene partial sequence | sequence record 110377 | M13pUC-Fwd 5'-CCCAGTCACGACGTTGTAAAACG-3'
CGACTCACTATAGGGCGAATTGGAGCTCGCTAGCGATGTAGGTCACGGTCTCGAAGCCGCGGTGCGGGTG
CCAGGGCGTGCCCTTGGGCTCCCCGGGCGCGTACTCCACCTCACCCATCTGGTCCATCATGATGGTCGAC
TCTAGAAGTCGATCCAACATGGCGACTTGTCCCATCCCCGGCATGTTTAAATATACTAATTATTCTTGAA
CTAATTTTAATCAACCGATTTATCTCTCTTCCGCAGGTGGGAGGTTCCGGTGGAAGCGGAGGTAGCGGCG
GATCCGAGGGCCGCGGCAGCCTGCTGACCTGCGGCGATGTGGAGGAGAACCCCGGGCCCATGAAGCTGCT
GAGCAGCATCGAGCAGGCCTGCGATATCTGCCGCCTGAAGAAGCTGAAGTGCAGCAAGGAGAAGCCCAAG
TGCGCCAAGTGCCTGAAGAACAACTGGGAGTGCCGCTACAGCCCCAAGACCAAGCGCAGCCCCCTGACCC
GCGCCCACCTGACCGAGGTGGAGAGCCGCCTGGAGCGCCTGGAGCAGCTGTTCCTGCTGATCTTCCCCCG
CGAGGATCTGGATATGATCCTGAAGATGGATAGCCTGCAGGATATCAAGGCCCTGCTGACCGGCCTGTTC
GTGCAGGATAACGTGAACAAGGATGCCGTGACCGATCGCCTGGCCAGCGTGGAGACCGATATGCCCCTGA
CCCTGCGCCAGCACCGCATCAGCGCCACCAGCAGCAGCGAGGAGAGCAGCAACAAGGGCCAGCGCCAGCT
GACCGTGAGCATCGATAGCGCCGCCCACCACGATAACAGCACCATCCCCCTGGATTTCATGCCCCGCGAT
GCCCTGCACGGCTT
