>Addgene plasmid #62896 | pBS-KS-attB2-SA(0)-T2A-Gal4-Hsp70 | addgene partial sequence | sequence record 110379 | M13-Rev 5'-CAGGAAACAGCTATGACC-3'
CATTACCCTCACTAAAGGGAACAAAAGCTGGGTACCATGCATGATGTAGGTCACGGTCTCGAAGCCGCGG
TGCGGGTGCCAGGGCGTGCCCTTGGGCTCCCCGGGCGCGTACTCCACCTCACCCATCTGGTCCATCATGA
TGGTCGACAAGCTTAGAAGTTCAAATGGGCTTTCATATTTACTTTTTTCTCTGAGTGGGTAAGGTCATTG
TGGGGTCTTAAGGGCTAAAGGGTAGTGATGATGAAGGCATTTGATGCCATTGTTCAATAACTTACCTCGC
CGGAACCTCCGCTTCCACCGCTACCTCCGGATCCAAACGAGTTTTTAAGCAAACTCACTCCCTGACAATA
AAAACGAATTATCTTTAAATAAATATATTCTATTTATTAACCAAGTAGCTAATATAGCTAAAATCAATTT
GTTGCTAACTTAAAACTAACATAATTATGTATTAGTTATTTACATTCTTTTGGTTGGTTACAACCAAATA
AATAATATCACTTTTAAAAACTTAAGCCAGAACTGAATAATTTCTATTTGGCTTTAGTCGACGGTATCGA
TAAGCTTCTGAATAAGCCCTCGTAATATATTTTCATGAAGAATTTAGGTCCAAAAAAAAGATGGGCATTA
ATTCTAGTCATTTAAAAAATTCTATAGATCAGAGGTTACATGGCCAAGATTGAAACTTAGAGGAGTATAG
TTACATAAAAGAAGGCAAAACGATGTATAAATGAAAGAAATTGAGATGGTGCACGATGCACAGTTGAAGT
GAACTTGCGGGGTTTTTCAGTATCTACGATTCATTTTACTCCTTCTTGGGGTTGGGGGGGGTATCCTCAT
CATCGAACAGGTAGTTGTACACATCATCCATGGTGGTGGTGTTGAACATGCC
